>Addgene plasmid #214394 | pMK468 (BSD-P2A-mAID-dTAG) | addgene full sequence | sequence record 426505 | Addgene NGS Result
CTG
[124 nt withheld, positions 4-127]
C
[91 nt withheld, positions 129-219]
A
[49 nt withheld, positions 221-269]
CCTTTGACGTTGGAGTCCACGTTCTTT
[37 nt withheld, positions 297-333]
ACCCTATCTCGGTCTATTCTTTTGATTTATAAGGGATTTTGCCGATTTCGGCCTATTGGTTAAAAAAATG
AGCTGATTTAACAAAAATTTAACGCGAATTTTAACAAAATATTAACGCTTACAATTTCCATTCGCCATTC
AGGCTGCGCAACTGTTGGGAAGGGCGATCGGTGCGGGCCTCTTCGCTATTACGCCAGCTGGCGAAAGGGG
GATGTGCTGCAAGGCGATTAAGTTGGGTAACGCCAGGGTTTTCCCAGTCACGACGTTGTAAAACGACGGC
CAGTGAGCGCGCGTAATACGACTCACTATAGGGCGAATTGGGTACCGGGCCCCCCCTCGAGGTCGACGGT
ATCGATAAGCTTGATATCGCCACCATGGCCAAGCCTTTGTCTCAAGAAGAATCCACCCTCATTGAAAGAG
CAACGGCTACAATCAACAGCATCCCCATCTCTGAAGACTACAGCGTCGCCAGCGCAGCTCTCTCTAGCGA
CGGCCGCATCTTCACTGGTGTCAATGTATATCATTTTACTGGGGGACCTTGTGCAGAACTCGTGGTGCTG
GGCACTGCTGCTGCTGCGGCAGCTGGCAACCTGACTTGTATCGTCGCGATCGGAAATGAGAACAGGGGCA
TCTTGAGCCCCTGCGGACGGTGCCGACAGGTGCTTCTCGATCTGCATCCTGGGATCAAAGCCATAGTGAA
GGACAGTGATGGACAGCCGACGGCAGTTGGGATTCGTGAATTGCTGCCCTCTGGTTATGTGTGGGAGGGC
TCAGGAAGCGGAGCTACTAACTTCAGCCTGCTGAAGCAGGCTGGAGACGTGGAGGAGAACCCTGGACCTA
GATCTAAGGAGAAGAGTGCTTGTCCTAAAGATCCAGCCAAACCTCCGGCCAAGGCACAAGTTGTGGGATG
GCCACCGGTGAGATCATACCGGAAGAACGTGATGGTTTCCTGCCAAAAATCAAGCGGTGGCCCGGAGGCG
GCGGCGTTCGTGAAGGTATCAATGGACGGAGCACCGTACTTGAGGAAAATCGATTTGAGGATGTATAAAG
GCGCTGGTGCAGGCGCCGGATCAGGAGTGCAGGTGGAAACCATCTCCCCAGGAGACGGGCGCACCTTCCC
CAAGCGCGGCCAGACCTGCGTGGTGCACTACACCGGGATGCTTGAAGATGGAAAGAAAGTTGATTCCTCC
CGGGACAGAAACAAGCCCTTTAAGTTTATGCTAGGCAAGCAGGAGGTGATCCGAGGCTGGGAAGAAGGGG
TTGCCCAGATGAGTGTGGGTCAGAGAGCCAAACTGACTATATCTCCAGATTATGCCTATGGTGCCACTGG
GCACCCAGGCATCATCCCACCACATGCCACTCTCGTCTTCGATGTGGAGCTTCTAAAACTGGAAGGCGGC
GGCGCTGGTGCAGGCGCCGGATCCACTAGTTCTAGAGCGGCCGCCACCGCGGTGGAGCTCCAGCTTTTGT
TCCCTTTAGTGAGGGTTAATTGCGCGCTTGGCGTAATCATGGTCATAGCTGTTTCCTGTGTGAAATTGTT
ATCCGCTCACAATTCCACACAACATACGAGCCGGAAGCATAAAGTGTAAAGCCTGGGGTGCCTAATGAGT
GAGCTAACTCACATTAATTGCGTTGCGCTCACTGCCCGCTTTCCAGTCGGGAAACCTGTCGTGCCAGCTG
CATTAATGAATCGGCCAACGCGCGGGGAGAGGCGGTTTGCGTATTGGGCGCTCTTCCGCTTCCTCGCTCA
CTGACTCGCTGCGCTCGGTCGTTCGGCTGCGGCGAGCGGTATCAGCTCACTCAAAGGCGGTAATACGGTT
ATCCACAGAATCAGGGGATAACGCAGGAAAGAACATGTGAGCAAAAGGCCAGCAAAAGGCCAGGAACCGT
AAAAAGGCCGCGTTGCTGGCGTTTTTCCATAGGCTCCGCCCCCCTGACGAGCATCACAAAAATCGACGCT
CAAGTCAGAGGTGGCGAAACCCGACAGGACTATAAAGATACCAGGCGTTTCCCCCTGGAAGCTCCCTCGT
GCGCTCTCCTGTTCCGACCCTGCCGCTTACCGGATACCTGTCCGCCTTTCTCCCTTCGGGAAGCGTGGCG
CTTTCTCATAGCTCACGCTGTAGGTATCTCAGTTCGGTGTAGGTCGTTCGCTCCAAGCTGGGCTGTGTGC
ACGAACCCCCCGTTCAGCCCGACCGCTGCGCCTTATCCGGTAACTATCGTCTTGAGTCCAACCCGGTAAG
ACACGACTTATCGCCACTGGCAGCAGCCACTGGTAACAGGATTAGCAGAGCGAGGTATGTAGGCGGTGCT
ACAGAGTTCTTGAAGTGGTGGCCTAACTACGGCTACACTAGAAGAACAGTATTTGGTATCTGCGCTCTGC
TGAAGCCAGTTACCTTCGGAAAAAGAGTTGGTAGCTCTTGATCCGGCAAACAAACCACCGCTGGTAGCGG
TGGTTTTTTTGTTTGCAAGCAGCAGATTACGCGCAGAAAAAAAGGATCTCAAGAAGATCCTTTGATCTTT
TCTACGGGGTCTGACGCTCAGTGGAACGAAAACTCACGTTAAGGGATTTTGGTCATGAGATTATCAAAAA
GGATCTTCACCTAGATCCTTTTAAATTAAAAATGAAGTTTTAAATCAATCTAAAGTATATATGAGTAAAC
TTGGTCTGACAGTTACCAATGCTTAATCAGTGAGGCACCTATCTCAGCGATCTGTCTATTTCGTTCATCC
ATAGTTGCCTGACTCCCCGTCGTGTAGATAACTACGATACGGGAGGGCTTACCATCTGGCCCCAGTGCTG
CAATGATACCGCGAGACCCACGCTCACCGGCTCCAGATTTATCAGCAATAAACCAGCCAGCCGGAAGGGC
CGAGCGCAGAAGTGGTCCTGCAACTTTATCCGCCTCCATCCAGTCTATTAATTGTTGCCGGGAAGCTAGA
GTAAGTAGTTCGCCAGTTAATAGTTTGCGCAACGTTGTTGCCATTGCTACAGGCATCGTGGTGTCACGCT
CGTCGTTTGGTATGGCTTCATTCAGCTCCGGTTCCCAACGATCAAGGCGAGTTACATGATCCCCCATGTT
GTGCAAAAAAGCGGTTAGCTCCTTCGGTCCTCCGATCGTTGTCAGAAGTAAGTTGGCCGCAGTGTTATCA
CTCATGGTTATGGCAGCACTGCATAATTCTCTTACTGTCATGCCATCCGTAAGATGCTTTTCTGTGACTG
GTGAGTACTCAACCAAGTCATTCTGAGAATAGTGTATGCGGCGACCGAGTTGCTCTTGCCCGGCGTCAAT
ACGGGATAATACCGCGCCACATAGCAGAACTTTAAAAGTGCTCATCATTGGAAAACGTTCTTCGGGGCGA
AAACTCTCAAGGATCTTACCGCTGTTGAGATCCAGTTCGATGTAACCCACTCGTGCACCCAACTGATCTT
CAGCATCTTTTACTTTCACCAGCGTTTCTGGGTGAGCAAAAACAGGAAGGCAAAATGCCGCAAAAAAGGG
AATAAGGGCGACACGGAAATGTTGAATACTCATACTCTTCCTTTTTCAATATTATTGAAGCATTTATCAG
GGTTATTGTCTCATGAGCGGATACATATTTGAATGTATTTAGAAAAATAAACAAATAGGGGTTCCGCGCA
CATTTCCCCGAAAAGTGCCAC
Features (pLannotate 1.2.2; 16 found; start..end, strand, type, name):
      4..362     +  rep_origin     f1 ori (sequence partly withheld): f1 bacteriophage origin of replication; arrow indicates direction of (+) strand synthesis
    464..619     -  CDS            lacZα (fragment): LacZα fragment of β-galactosidase; lacZ fragment
    627..645     +  promoter       T7 promoter: promoter for bacteriophage T7 RNA polymerase
    654..702     -  misc_feature   MCS (fragment): pBluescript multiple cloning site
    708..1104    +  CDS            BSD (fragment): blasticidin S deaminase; Aspergillus terreus BSD; confers resistance to blasticidin
   1179..1382    +  CDS            mini-AID: minimal degron from the auxin-responsive IAA17 protein of Arabidopsis thaliana (Kubota et al., 2013) acts as an auxin-inducible degron (AID) in the presence of TIR1
   1407..1727    +  CDS            DmrB: F36V mutant of FK506-binding protein FKBP12 binds synthetic ligands that do not bind wild-type FKBP
   1752..1793    -  misc_feature   MCS (fragment): pBluescript multiple cloning site
   1806..1824    -  promoter       T3 promoter: promoter for bacteriophage T3 RNA polymerase
   1869..1885    -  protein_bind   lac operator: The lac repressor binds to the lac operator to inhibit transcription in E. coli. This inhibition can be relieved by adding lactose or isopropyl-β-D-thiogalactopyranoside (IPTG). lac repressor encoded by lacI
   1893..1923    -  promoter       lac promoter: promoter for the E. coli lac operon
   1938..1959    -  protein_bind   CAP binding site: CAP binding activates transcription in the presence of cAMP. E. coli catabolite activator protein
   1972..2064    -  CDS            lacI (fragment): lac repressor; lacI; The lac repressor binds to the lac operator to inhibit transcription in E. coli. This inhibition can be relieved by adding lactose or isopropyl-β-D-thiogalactopyranoside (IPTG).
   2247..2835    -  rep_origin     ori: high-copy-number ColE1/pMB1/pBR322/pUC origin of replication
   3006..3866    -  CDS            AmpR: β-lactamase; bla; confers resistance to ampicillin, carbenicillin, and related antibiotics
   3867..3971    -  promoter       AmpR promoter: bla
