[The description below was written by a language model from this plasmid's Addgene catalogue record and pLannotate feature annotations shown in this document.]
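Description:
pMK468 (BSD-P2A-mAID-dTAG) is a small (about 4 kb) pBluescript-based plasmid that serves as a source of a tandem-degron tagging cassette for N-terminal tagging of endogenous genes in human or mouse cells by CRISPR-assisted knock-in. It is maintained in E. coli at high copy through the pUC-type ColE1 origin and selected with ampicillin via the β-lactamase gene. The backbone also retains the f1 phage origin, the lacZα fragment and lac promoter/operator elements, and the flanking T7 and T3 promoters typical of pBluescript.

The payload sits within the disrupted multiple cloning site and is a single reading frame with three parts. First comes blasticidin S deaminase (BSD). According to the construct name, a P2A self-cleaving peptide follows it, presumably in the unannotated gap after BSD. Then come the mini-AID degron derived from Arabidopsis IAA17 and the FKBP12 F36V domain (annotated as DmrB), which is the dTAG degron. No mammalian promoter or polyadenylation signal is annotated, and no homology arms are recorded. This fits a design in which the cassette is inserted at the start codon of a target gene, so that the endogenous promoter drives expression. Blasticidin resistance then reports correct in-frame integration, and P2A separates the marker from the mAID-dTAG-fused target protein.

The tagged protein can be depleted with auxin-type ligands in cells expressing a TIR1 receptor, with dTAG degrader molecules that bind FKBP12 F36V, or with both. The associated publication title concerns combining degron systems for protein knockdown. The record does not state how homology arms are to be added.
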