Addgene plasmid #214394: pMK468 (BSD-P2A-mAID-dTAG)
Purpose: mAID-dTAG for N-terminal tagging
Depositing lab: Masato Kanemaki. Depositing organization: National Institute of Genetics. Publication: Combination of AID2 and BromoTag expands the utility of degron-based protein knockdowns. Hatoyama Y, Islam M, Bond AG, Hayashi KI, Ciulli A, Kanemaki MT. EMBO Rep. 2024 Sep;25(9):4062-4077. doi: 10.1038/s44319-024-00224-4. Epub 2024 Aug 23. PubMed 39179892.
Backbone
  Vector backbone: pBluescript
  Vector type: Mammalian Expression, CRISPR
  Selectable markers: Blasticidin
Growth in bacteria
  Bacterial resistance: Ampicillin, 100 μg/mL
  Growth temperature: 37°C
  Growth strain: DH5alpha
  Copy number: High Copy
Gene/Insert
  Gene/Insert name: BSD-P2A-mAID-dTAG
  Species: H. sapiens (human), M. musculus (mouse)
Terms and licenses: Academic/Nonprofit Terms; Industry Terms: Not Available to Industry
How to cite: pMK468 (BSD-P2A-mAID-dTAG) was a gift from Masato Kanemaki (Addgene plasmid # 214394 ; http://n2t.net/addgene:214394 ; RRID:Addgene_214394)
